>Addgene plasmid #148247 | pT7-V5-SBP-C1-HseIF4EBP1-S65ET70E_AA | depositor full sequence | sequence record 290695 | Full Sequence
TAGTTATTAATAGTAATCAATTACGGGGTCATTAGTTCATAGCCCATATATGGAGTTCCGCGTTACATAA
CTTACGGTAAATGGCCCGCCTGGCTGACCGCCCAACGACCCCCGCCCATTGACGTCAATAATGACGTATG
TTCCCATAGTAACGCCAATAGGGACTTTCCATTGACGTCAATGGGTGGAGTATTTACGGTAAACTGCCCA
CTTGGCAGTACATCAAGTGTATCATATGCCAAGTACGCCCCCTATTGACGTCAATGACGGTAAATGGCCC
GCCTGGCATTATGCCCAGTACATGACCTTATGGGACTTTCCTACTTGGCAGTACATCTACGTATTAGTCA
TCGCTATTACCATGGTGATGCGGTTTTGGCAGTACATCAATGGGCGTGGATAGCGGTTTGACTCACGGGG
ATTTCCAAGTCTCCACCCCATTGACGTCAATGGGAGTTTGTTTTGGCACCAAAATCAACGGGACTTTCCA
AAATGTCGTAACAACTCCGCCCCATTGACGCAAATGGGCGGTAGGCGTGTACGGTGGGAGGTCTATATAA
GCAGAGCTCTCTGGCTAACTAGAGAACCCACTGCTTACTGGCTTATCGAAATTAATACGACTCACTATAG
GGAGACCCAAGCTCTAGCGCTACCGGTCGCCACCATGGGTAAGCCTATCCCTAACCCTCTCCTCGGTCTC
GATTCTACGCCCGGAAGCGGTAGCGGTACGATGGACGAGAAGACCACCGGCTGGGGGGGCGGCCACGTGG
TGGAGGGCCTGGCCGGCGAGCTGGAGCAGCTGCGGGCCAGGCTGGAGCACCACCCTCAGGGCCAGCGGGA
GCCCAGATCTCGAGCTATGTCCGGGGGCAGCAGCTGCAGCCAGACCCCAAGCCGGGCCATCCCCGCCACT
CGCCGGGTGGTGCTCGGCGACGGCGTGCAGCTCCCGCCCGGGGACTACAGCACGACCCCCGGCGGCACGC
TCTTCAGCACCACCCCGGGAGGTACCAGGATCATCTATGACCGGAAATTCCTGATGGAGTGTCGGAACGA
GCCTGTGACCAAAGAGCCCCCAAGGGATCTGCCCACCATTCCGGGGGTCACCAGCCCTTCCAGTGATGAG
CCCCCCATGGAAGCCAGCCAGAGCCACCTGCGCAATAGCCCAGAAGATAAGCGGGCGGGCGGTGAAGAGT
CACAGTTTGAGATGGACATTTAAGGATCCACCGGATCTAGATAACTGATCATAATCAGCCATACCACATT
TGTAGAGGTTTTACTTGCTTTAAAAAACCTCCCACACCTCCCCCTGAACCTGAAACATAAAATGAATGCA
ATTGTTGTTGTTAACTTGTTTATTGCAGCTTATAATGGTTACAAATAAAGCAATAGCATCACAAATTTCA
CAAATAAAGCATTTTTTTCACTGCATTCTAGTTGTGGTTTGTCCAAACTCATCAATGTATCTTAACGCGT
AAATTGTAAGCGTTAATATTTTGTTAAAATTCGCGTTAAATTTTTGTTAAATCAGCTCATTTTTTAACCA
ATAGGCCGAAATCGGCAAAATCCCTTATAAATCAAAAGAATAGACCGAGATAGGGT
[37 nt withheld, positions 1597-1633]
AAAGAACGTGGACTCCAACGTCAAAGG
[49 nt withheld, positions 1661-1709]
T
[91 nt withheld, positions 1711-1801]
G
[124 nt withheld, positions 1803-1926]
CAGGTGGCACTTTTCGGGGAAATGTGCGCGGAACCCCTATTTGTTTATTTTTCTAAATACATTCAAATAT
GTATCCGCTCATGAGACAATAACCCTGATAAATGCTTCAATAATATTGAAAAAGGAAGAGTCCTGAGGCG
GAAAGAACCAGCTGTGGAATGTGTGTCAGTTAGGGTGTGGAAAGTCCCCAGGCTCCCCAGCAGGCAGAAG
TATGCAAAGCATGCATCTCAATTAGTCAGCAACCAGGTGTGGAAAGTCCCCAGGCTCCCCAGCAGGCAGA
AGTATGCAAAGCATGCATCTCAATTAGTCAGCAACCATAGTCCCGCCCCTAACTCCGCCCATCCCGCCCC
TAACTCCGCCCAGTTCCGCCCATTCTCCGCCCCATGGCTGACTAATTTTTTTTATTTATGCAGAGGCCGA
GGCCGCCTCGGCCTCTGAGCTATTCCAGAAGTAGTGAGGAGGCTTTTTTGGAGGCCTAGGCTTTTGCAAA
GATCGATCAAGAGACAGGATGAGGATCGTTTCGCATGATTGAACAAGATGGATTGCACGCAGGTTCTCCG
GCCGCTTGGGTGGAGAGGCTATTCGGCTATGACTGGGCACAACAGACAATCGGCTGCTCTGATGCCGCCG
TGTTCCGGCTGTCAGCGCAGGGGCGCCCGGTTCTTTTTGTCAAGACCGACCTGTCCGGTGCCCTGAATGA
ACTGCAAGACGAGGCAGCGCGGCTATCGTGGCTGGCCACGACGGGCGTTCCTTGCGCAGCTGTGCTCGAC
GTTGTCACTGAAGCGGGAAGGGACTGGCTGCTATTGGGCGAAGTGCCGGGGCAGGATCTCCTGTCATCTC
ACCTTGCTCCTGCCGAGAAAGTATCCATCATGGCTGATGCAATGCGGCGGCTGCATACGCTTGATCCGGC
TACCTGCCCATTCGACCACCAAGCGAAACATCGCATCGAGCGAGCACGTACTCGGATGGAAGCCGGTCTT
GTCGATCAGGATGATCTGGACGAAGAGCATCAGGGGCTCGCGCCAGCCGAACTGTTCGCCAGGCTCAAGG
CGAGCATGCCCGACGGCGAGGATCTCGTCGTGACCCATGGCGATGCCTGCTTGCCGAATATCATGGTGGA
AAATGGCCGCTTTTCTGGATTCATCGACTGTGGCCGGCTGGGTGTGGCGGACCGCTATCAGGACATAGCG
TTGGCTACCCGTGATATTGCTGAAGAGCTTGGCGGCGAATGGGCTGACCGCTTCCTCGTGCTTTACGGTA
TCGCCGCTCCCGATTCGCAGCGCATCGCCTTCTATCGCCTTCTTGACGAGTTCTTCTGAGCGGGACTCTG
GGGTTCGAAATGACCGACCAAGCGACGCCCAACCTGCCATCACGAGATTTCGATTCCACCGCCGCCTTCT
ATGAAAGGTTGGGCTTCGGAATCGTTTTCCGGGACGCCGGCTGGATGATCCTCCAGCGCGGGGATCTCAT
GCTGGAGTTCTTCGCCCACCCTAGGGGGAGGCTAACTGAAACACGGAAGGAGACAATACCGGAAGGAACC
CGCGCTATGACGGCAATAAAAAGACAGAATAAAACGCACGGTGTTGGGTCGTTTGTTCATAAACGCGGGG
TTCGGTCCCAGGGCTGGCACTCTGTCGATACCCCACCGAGACCCCATTGGGGCCAATACGCCCGCGTTTC
TTCCTTTTCCCCACCCCACCCCCCAAGTTCGGGTGAAGGCCCAGGGCTCGCAGCCAACGTCGGGGCGGCA
GGCCCTGCCATAGCCTCAGGTTACTCATATATACTTTAGATTGATTTAAAACTTCATTTTTAATTTAAAA
GGATCTAGGTGAAGATCCTTTTTGATAATCTCATGACCAAAATCCCTTAACGTGAGTTTTCGTTCCACTG
AGCGTCAGACCCCGTAGAAAAGATCAAAGGATCTTCTTGAGATCCTTTTTTTCTGCGCGTAATCTGCTGC
TTGCAAACAAAAAAACCACCGCTACCAGCGGTGGTTTGTTTGCCGGATCAAGAGCTACCAACTCTTTTTC
CGAAGGTAACTGGCTTCAGCAGAGCGCAGATACCAAATACTGTCCTTCTAGTGTAGCCGTAGTTAGGCCA
CCACTTCAAGAACTCTGTAGCACCGCCTACATACCTCGCTCTGCTAATCCTGTTACCAGTGGCTGCTGCC
AGTGGCGATAAGTCGTGTCTTACCGGGTTGGACTCAAGACGATAGTTACCGGATAAGGCGCAGCGGTCGG
GCTGAACGGGGGGTTCGTGCACACAGCCCAGCTTGGAGCGAACGACCTACACCGAACTGAGATACCTACA
GCGTGAGCTATGAGAAAGCGCCACGCTTCCCGAAGGGAGAAAGGCGGACAGGTATCCGGTAAGCGGCAGG
GTCGGAACAGGAGAGCGCACGAGGGAGCTTCCAGGGGGAAACGCCTGGTATCTTTATAGTCCTGTCGGGT
TTCGCCACCTCTGACTTGAGCGTCGATTTTTGTGATGCTCGTCAGGGGGGCGGAGCCTATGGAAAAACGC
CAGCAACGCGGCCTTTTTACGGTTCCTGGCCTTTTGCTGGCCTTTTGCTCACATGTTCTTTCCTGCGTTA
TCCCCTGATTCTGTGGATAACCGTATTACCGCCATGCAT
Features (pLannotate 1.2.2; 17 found; start..end, strand, type, name):
     61..364     +  enhancer       CMV enhancer: human cytomegalovirus immediate early enhancer
    365..568     +  promoter       CMV promoter: human cytomegalovirus (CMV) immediate early promoter
    564..597     +  LTR            5' LTR (truncated) (fragment): truncated 5' long terminal repeat (LTR) from HIV-1
    613..631     +  promoter       T7 promoter: promoter for bacteriophage T7 RNA polymerase
    668..709     +  CDS            V5 tag: epitope tag from simian virus 5
    731..844     +  CDS            SBP: streptavidin-binding peptide selected from a peptide library; binds streptavidin with nanomolar affinity (Keefe et al., 2001)
    857..1210    +  CDS            EIF4EBP1: 4EBP1_HUMAN - Experimental evidence at protein level: Swiss-Prot protein existence level 1. Repressor of translation initiation that regulates EIF4E activity by preventing its assembly into the eIF4F complex: hypophosphorylated form competes with EIF4G1/EIF4G3 and strongly binds to EIF4E, leading to repress translation. In contrast, hyperphosphorylated form dissociates from EIF4E, allowing interaction between EIF4G1/EIF4G3 and EIF4E, leading to initiation of translation. Mediates the regulation of protein translation by hormones, growth factors and other stimuli that signal through the MAP kin
   1236..1320    +  CDS            large T antigen (fragment): large T antigen from SV40 (simian virus 40)
   1343..1464    +  polyA_signal   SV40 poly(A) signal: SV40 polyadenylation signal
   1498..1926    -  rep_origin     f1 ori (sequence partly withheld): f1 bacteriophage origin of replication; arrow indicates direction of (+) strand synthesis
   1953..2057    +  promoter       AmpR promoter: bla
   2059..2416    +  promoter       SV40 promoter: SV40 enhancer and early promoter
   2451..3245    +  CDS            NeoR/KanR: aminoglycoside phosphotransferase from Tn5; aph(3')-II (or nptII); confers resistance to neomycin, kanamycin, and G418 (Geneticin®)
   3266..3418    +  CDS            ble (fragment): BLE_KLEPN - Experimental evidence at protein level: Swiss-Prot protein existence level 1. Binding protein with a strong affinity to the bleomycin family of antibiotics. Binds to CL990; an antimitotic-antibiotic compound. From Klebsiella pneumoniae.
   3477..3524    +  polyA_signal   HSV TK poly(A) signal: herpes simplex virus thymidine kinase polyadenylation signal (Cole and Stacy, 1985)
   3615..3631    -  polyA_signal   bGH poly(A) signal (fragment): bovine growth hormone polyadenylation signal
   3853..4441    +  rep_origin     ori: high-copy-number ColE1/pMB1/pBR322/pUC origin of replication
