[The description below was written by a language model from this plasmid's Addgene catalogue record and pLannotate feature annotations shown in this document.]
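Description:
pT7-V5-SBP-C1-HseIF4EBP1-S65ET70E_AA is a 4,555 nt mammalian expression plasmid encoding a tagged mutant form of human EIF4EBP1 (4E-BP1). The backbone is recorded as unknown. It is propagated in E. coli from a high-copy ColE1/pUC-type origin and also carries an f1 origin. A single NeoR/KanR (aminoglycoside phosphotransferase) cassette is placed behind both the bacterial AmpR promoter and the SV40 enhancer/early promoter and is terminated by the HSV TK polyadenylation signal. This arrangement gives kanamycin resistance in bacteria and allows G418 selection in mammalian cells. Several short annotations (HIV-1 LTR, large T antigen, ble and bGH poly(A) fragments) are partial matches and are probably not functional parts.

The expression cassette is driven by the CMV immediate early enhancer and promoter, followed by a T7 promoter that would also permit in vitro transcription with T7 RNA polymerase. The open reading frame starts with a V5 epitope tag and a streptavidin-binding peptide (SBP), which are fused to the N-terminus of the EIF4EBP1 coding sequence. An SV40 polyadenylation signal follows. The V5 tag allows immunodetection, and SBP allows affinity pulldown on streptavidin.

4E-BP1 represses translation initiation by binding eIF4E and blocking eIF4F assembly, and it releases eIF4E when hyperphosphorylated. The construct name indicates glutamate substitutions at S65 and T70. Such changes are commonly used to mimic phosphorylation, but the record does not state this intent, nor does it explain the "_AA" suffix. The stated purpose is simply mammalian expression of this variant. The depositor notes that the sequence may be theoretical rather than fully verified.
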