Addgene plasmid #148247: pT7-V5-SBP-C1-HseIF4EBP1-S65ET70E_AA
Purpose: Mammalian Expression of HseIF4EBP1-S65ET70E
Depositing lab: Elisa Izaurralde. Depositing organization: Max Planck Institute for Developmental Biology.
Backbone
  Vector backbone: Unknown
  Vector type: Mammalian Expression
Growth in bacteria
  Bacterial resistance: Kanamycin, 50 μg/mL
  Growth temperature: 37°C
  Growth strain: DH5alpha
  Copy number: High Copy
Gene/Insert
  Gene/Insert name: HseIF4EBP1-S65ET70E
  Species: H. sapiens (human)
  Entrez Gene: EIF4EBP1 (a.k.a. 4E-BP1, 4EBP1, BP-1, PHAS-I)
  Cloning method: Unknown
Terms and licenses: Academic/Nonprofit Terms; Industry Terms: Not Available to Industry
Depositor comments: ORF extracted from NCBI:NM_004095.3 or Uniprot.: Q13541 Plasmids from this collection were made available to the research community and donated after the lab closed. Please note that the sequence provided by the depositing laboratory may be theoretical/predicted or based on Sanger sequencing results. There may be discrepancies between sequencing results obtained by Addgene and the depositor sequence. If an Addgene verified sequence is not available, please contact before placing your order to request that our lab fully sequence the plasmid.
How to cite: pT7-V5-SBP-C1-HseIF4EBP1-S65ET70E_AA was a gift from Elisa Izaurralde (Addgene plasmid # 148247 ; http://n2t.net/addgene:148247 ; RRID:Addgene_148247)
